>Addgene plasmid #140764 | pPB-tetpA-hNEUROG2-iRPT | addgene full sequence | sequence record 306495 | Addgene NGS Result
GGCCTCCCACCGTACACGCCTACCTCGACATACGTTCTCTATCACTGATAGGGAGTAAACTCGACATACG
TTCTCTATCACTGATAGGGATAAACTCGACATACGTTCTCTATCACTGATAGGGAGTAAACTCGACATAC
GTTCTCTATCACTGATAGGGAGTAAACTCGACATACGTTCTCTATCACTGATAGGGAGTAAACTCGACAT
CGTTCTCTATCACTGATAGGGAGTAAACTCGACATACGTTCTCTATCACTGATAGGGAGTAAACTCGATT
GAAGACGAAAGGGCCGAATTCAAGCTTCGTGAGGCTCCGGTGCCCGTCAGTGGGCAGAGCGCACATCGCC
CACAGTCCCCGAGAAGTTGGGGGGAGGGGTCGGCAATTGAACCGGTGCCTAGAGAAGGTGGCGCGGGGTA
AACTGGGAAAGTGATGTCGTGTACTGGCTCCGCCTTTTTCCCGAGGGTGGGGGAGAACCGTATATAAGTG
CAGTAGTCGCCGTGAACGTTCTTTTTCGCAACGGGTTTGCCGCCAGAACACAGGTAAGTGCCGTGTGTGG
TTCCCGCGGGCCTGGCCTCTTTACGGGTTATGGCCCTTGCGTGCCTTGAATTACTTCCACCTGGCTCCAG
TACGTGATTCTTGATCCCGAGCTGGAGCCAGGGGCGGGCCTTGCGCTTTAGGAGCCCCTTCGCCTCGTGC
TTGAGTTGAGGCCTGGCCTGGGCGCTGGGGCCGCCGCGTGCGAATCTGGTGGCACCTTCGCGCCTGTCTC
GCTGCTTTCGATAAGTCTCTAGCCATTTAAAATTTTTGATGACCTGCTGCGACGCTTTTTTTCTGGCAAG
ATAGTCTTGTAAATGCGGGCCAGGATCTGCACACTGGTATTTCGGTTTTTGGGGCCGCGGGCGGCGACGG
GGCCCGTGCGTCCCAGCGCACATGTTCGGCGAGGCGGGGCCTGCGAGCGCGGCCACCGAGAATCGGACGG
GGGTAGTCTCAAGCTGGCCGGCCTGCTCTGGTGCCTGGCCTCGCGCCGCCGTGTATCGCCCCGCCCTGGG
CGGCAAGGCTGGCCCGGTCGGCACCAGTTGCGTGAGCGGAAAGATGGCCGCTTCCCGGCCCTGCTCCAGG
GGGCTCAAAATGGAGGACGCGGCGCTCGGGAGAGCGGGCGGGTGAGTCACCCACACAAAGGAAAGGGGCC
TTTCCGTCCTCAGCCGTCGCTTCATGTGACTCCACGGAGTACCGGGCGCCGTCCAGGCACCTCGATTAGT
TCTGGAGCTTTTGGAGTACGTCGTCTTTAGGTTGGGGGGAGGGGTTTTATGCGATGGAGTTTCCCCACAC
TGAGTGGGTGGAGACTGAAGTTAGGCCAGCTTGGCACTTGATGTAATTCTCCTTGGAATTTGCCCTTTTT
GAGTTTGGATCTTGGTTCATTCTCAAGCCTCAGACAGTGGTTCAAAGTTTTTTTCTTCCATTTCAGGTGT
CGTGAACACGCTACCGGGCCACCATGGCCGAAGGGAGCGTGGCAAGACAGCCCGATCTGCTGACATGCGA
CGACGAACCAATCCACATTCCAGGAGCTATCCAGCCTCATGGACTGCTGCTGGCTCTGGCCGCTGACATG
ACTATCGTGGCAGGCTCTGATAACCTGCCAGAGCTGACCGGGCTGGCTATCGGAGCACTGATTGGCCGGT
CCGCAGCCGACGTGTTCGATTCTGAGACTCACAATAGACTGACCATCGCCCTGGCTGAACCTGGGGCTGC
AGTGGGAGCCCCAATTACCGTCGGCTTCACAATGCGAAAGGACGCTGGCTTTATCGGGTCCTGGCACCGC
CATGATCAGCTGATTTTTCTGGAGCTGGAACCACCTCAGAGAGACGTGGCAGAGCCACAGGCTTTCTTTC
GGAGAACAAACAGCGCCATCAGGCGCCTGCAGGCCGCTGAGACTCTGGAATCCGCTTGCGCAGCCGCTGC
ACAGGAAGTGAGGAAGATCACCGGGTTCGATCGCGTCATGATCTACAGATTCGCCTCAGACTTTAGCGGA
GAAGTGATCGCAGAAGATCGCTGTGCCGAGGTCGAAAGTAAACTGGGCCTGCATTACCCAGCCTCAACCG
TGCCTGCACAGGCACGACGGCTGTATACAATCAACCCCGTGCGGATCATTCCCGACATTAATTACAGACC
AGTGCCCGTCACACCTGACCTGAACCCAGTGACTGGGAGGCCCATCGATCTGAGCTTCGCCATTCTGCGC
AGCGTGTCCCCTGTCCACCTGGAGTTTATGAGGAATATCGGAATGCATGGCACCATGTCTATCAGTATTC
TGAGAGGCGAAAGGCTGTGGGGGCTGATCGTGTGCCACCATCGGACACCTTACTATGTGGACCTGGACGG
CAGGCAGGCTTGTGAACTGGTGGCTCAGGTGCTGGCTTGGCAGATTGGCGTGATGGAAGAAGAGGGCAGA
GGAAGTCTTCTAACATGCGGTGACGTGGAGGAGAATCCCGGCCCTATGTCTATGACCGAGTACAAGCCCA
CGGTGCGCCTCGCCACCCGCGACGACGTCCCCAGGGCCGTACGCACCCTCGCCGCCGCGTTCGCCGACTA
CCCCGCCACGCGCCACACCGTCGATCCGGACCGCCACATCGAGCGGGTCACCGAGCTGCAAGAACTCTTC
CTCACGCGCGTCGGGCTCGACATCGGCAAGGTGTGGGTCGCGGACGACGGCGCCGCGGTGGCGGTCTGGA
CCACGCCGGAGAGCGTCGAAGCGGGGGCGGTGTTCGCCGAGATCGGCCCGCGCATGGCCGAGTTGAGCGG
TTCCCGGCTGGCCGCGCAGCAACAGATGGAAGGCCTCCTGGCGCCGCACCGGCCCAAGGAGCCCGCGTGG
TTCCTGGCCACCGTCGGCGTCTCGCCCGACCACCAGGGCAAGGGTCTGGGCAGCGCCGTCGTGCTCCCCG
GAGTGGAGGCGGCCGAGCGCGCCGGGGTGCCCGCCTTCCTGGAGACCTCCGCGCCCCGCAACCTCCCCTT
CTACGAGCGGCTCGGCTTCACCGTCACCGCCGACGTCGAGGTGCCCGAAGGACCGCGCACCTGGTGCATG
ACCCGCAAGCCCGGTGCCGCCACGAACTTCTCTCTGTTAAAGCAAGCAGGAGACGTGGAAGAAAACCCCG
GTCCTATGTCTAGACTGGACAAGAGCAAAGTCATAAACGGCGCTCTGGAATTACTCAATGGAGTCGGTAT
CGAAGGCCTGACGACAAGGAAACTCGCTCAAAAGCTGGGAGTTGAGCAGCCTACCCTGTACTGGCACGTG
AAGAACAAGCGGGCCCTGCTCGATGCCCTGCCAATCGAGATGCTGGACAGGCATCATACCCACTTCTGCC
CCCTGGAAGGCGAGTCATGGCAAGACTTTCTGCGGAACAACGCCAAGTCATTCCGCTGTGCTCTCCTCTC
ACATCGCGACGGGGCTAAAGTGCATCTCGGCACCCGCCCAACAGAGAAACAGTACGAAACCCTGGAAAAT
CAGCTCGCGTTCCTGTGTCAGCAAGGCTTCTCCCTGGAGAACGCACTGTACGCTCTGTCCGCCGTGGGCC
ACTTTACACTGGGCTGCGTATTGGAGGAACAGGAGCATCAAGTAGCAAAAGAGGAAAGAGAGACACCTAC
CACCGATTCTATGCCCCCACTTCTGAGACAAGCAATTGAGCTGTTCGACCGGCAGGGAGCCGAACCTGCC
TTCCTTTTCGGCCTGGAACTAATCATATGTGGCCTGGAGAAACAGCTAAAGTGCGAAAGCGGCGGGCCGG
CCGACGCCCTTGACGATTTTGACTTAGACATGCTCCCAGCCGATGCCCTTGACGACTTTGACCTTGATAT
GCTGCCTGCTGACGCTCTTGACGATTTTGACCTTGACATGCTCCCCGGGTAACTAAGTAAGGATCCTCTA
GAGTTAACATCGAGGGATCAAGCTTATCGATAATCAACCTCTGGATTACAAAATTTGTGAAAGATTGACT
GGTATTCTTAACTATGTTGCTCCTTTTACGCTATGTGGATACGCTGCTTTAATGCCTTTGTATCATGCTA
TTGCTTCCCGTATGGCTTTCATTTTCTCCTCCTTGTATAAATCCTGGTTGCTGTCTCTTTATGAGGAGTT
GTGGCCCGTTGTCAGGCAACGTGGCGTGGTGTGCACTGTGTTTGCTGACGCAACCCCCACTGGTTGGGGC
ATTGCCACCACCTGTCAGCTCCTTTCCGGGACTTTCGCTTTCCCCCTCCCTATTGCCACGGCGGAACTCA
TCGCCGCCTGCCTTGCCCGCTGCTGGACAGGGGCTCGGCTGTTGGGCACTGACAATTCCGTGGTGTTGTC
GGGGAAGCTGACGTCCTTTCCATGGCTGCTCGCCTGTGTTGCCACCTGGATTCTGCGCGGGACGTCCTTC
TGCTACGTCCCTTCGGCCCTCAATCCAGCGGACCTTCCTTCCCGCGGCCTGCTGCCGGCTCTGCGGCCTC
TTCCGCGTCTTCGCCTTCGCCCTCAGACGAGTCGGATCTCCCTTTGGGCCGCCTCCCCGCATCGATACCG
TCGAGACCTAGAAAAACATGGAGCAATCACAAGTAGCAATACAGCAGCTACCAATGCTGATTGTGCCTGG
CTAGAAGCACAAGAGGAGGAGGAGGTGGGTTTTCCAGTCACACCTCAGGTACCTTTAAGACCAATGACTT
ACAAGGCAGCTGTAGATCTCTAGATAACTGATCATAATCAGCCATACCACATTTGTAGAGGTTTTACTTG
CTTTAAAAAACCTCCCACACCTCCCCCTGAACCTGAAACATAAAATGAATGCAATTGTTGTTGTTAACTT
GTTTATTGCAGCTTATAATGGTTACAAATAAAGCAATAGCATCACAAATTTCACAAATAAAGCATTTTTT
TCACTGCATTCTAGTTGTGGTTTGTCCAAACTCATCAATGTATCTTAACGCTCGAGTGCATGGATCCTTT
GTTACTTTATAGAAGAAATTTTGAGTTTTTGTTTTTTTTTAATAAATAAATAAACATAAATAAATTGTTT
GTTGAATTTATTATTAGTATGTAAGTGTAAATATAATAAAACTTAATATCTATTCAAATTAATAAATAAA
CCTCGATATACAGACCGATAAAACACATGCGTCAATTTTACGCATGATTATCTTTAACGTACGTCACAAT
ATGATTATCTTTCTAGGGTTAAAGAGCTCCAGCTTTTGTTCCCTTTAGTGAGGGTTAATTTCGAGCTTGG
CGTAATCATGGTCATAGCTGTTTCCTGTGTGAAATTGTTATCCGCTCACAATTCCACACAACATACGAGC
CGGAAGCATAAAGTGTAAAGCCTGGGGTGCCTAATGAGTGAGCTAACTCACATTAATTGCGTTGCGCTCA
CTGCCCGCTTTCCAGTCGGGAAACCTGTCGTGCCAGCTGCATTAATGAATCGGCCAACGCGCGGGGAGAG
GCGGTTTGCGTATTGGGCGCTCTTCCGCTTCCTCGCTCACTGACTCGCTGCGCTCGGTCGTTCGGCTGCG
GCGAGCGGTATCAGCTCACTCAAAGGCGGTAATACGGTTATCCACAGAATCAGGGGATAACGCAGGAAAG
AACATGTGAGCAAAAGGCCAGCAAAAGGCCAGGAACCGTAAAAAGGCCGCGTTGCTGGCGTTTTTCCATA
GGCTCCGCCCCCCTGACGAGCATCACAAAAATCGACGCTCAAGTCAGAGGTGGCGAAACCCGACAGGACT
ATAAAGATACCAGGCGTTTCCCCCTGGAAGCTCCCTCGTGCGCTCTCCTGTTCCGACCCTGCCGCTTACC
GGATACCTGTCCGCCTTTCTCCCTTCGGGAAGCGTGGCGCTTTCTCATAGCTCACGCTGTAGGTATCTCA
GTTCGGTGTAGGTCGTTCGCTCCAAGCTGGGCTGTGTGCACGAACCCCCCGTTCAGCCCGACCGCTGCGC
CTTATCCGGTAACTATCGTCTTGAGTCCAACCCGGTAAGACACGACTTATCGCCACTGGCAGCAGCCACT
GGTAACAGGATTAGCAGAGCGAGGTATGTAGGCGGTGCTACAGAGTTCTTGAAGTGGTGGCCTAACTACG
GCTACACTAGAAGAACAGTATTTGGTATCTGCGCTCTGCTGAAGCCAGTTACCTTCGGAAAAAGAGTTGG
TAGCTCTTGATCCGGCAAACAAACCACCGCTGGTAGCGGTGGTTTTTTTGTTTGCAAGCAGCAGATTACG
CGCAGAAAAAAAGGATCTCAAGAAGATCCTTTGATCTTTTCTACGGGGTCTGACGCTCAGTGGAACGAAA
ACTCACGTTAAGGGATTTTGGTCATGAGATTATCAAAAAGGATCTTCACCTAGATCCTTTTAAATTAAAA
ATGAAGTTTTAAATCAATCTAAAGTATATATGAGTAAACTTGGTCTGACAGTTACCAATGCTTAATCAGT
GAGGCACCTATCTCAGCGATCTGTCTATTTCGTTCATCCATAGTTGCCTGACTCCCCGTCGTGTAGATAA
CTACGATACGGGAGGGCTTACCATCTGGCCCCAGTGCTGCAATGATACCGCGAGACCCACGCTCACCGGC
TCCAGATTTATCAGCAATAAACCAGCCAGCCGGAAGGGCCGAGCGCAGAAGTGGTCCTGCAACTTTATCC
GCCTCCATCCAGTCTATTAATTGTTGCCGGGAAGCTAGAGTAAGTAGTTCGCCAGTTAATAGTTTGCGCA
ACGTTGTTGCCATTGCTACAGGCATCGTGGTGTCACGCTCGTCGTTTGGTATGGCTTCATTCAGCTCCGG
TTCCCAACGATCAAGGCGAGTTACATGATCCCCCATGTTGTGCAAAAAAGCGGTTAGCTCCTTCGGTCCT
CCGATCGTTGTCAGAAGTAAGTTGGCCGCAGTGTTATCACTCATGGTTATGGCAGCACTGCATAATTCTC
TTACTGTCATGCCATCCGTAAGATGCTTTTCTGTGACTGGTGAGTACTCAACCAAGTCATTCTGAGAATA
GTGTATGCGGCGACCGAGTTGCTCTTGCCCGGCGTCAATACGGGATAATACCGCGCCACATAGCAGAACT
TTAAAAGTGCTCATCATTGGAAAACGTTCTTCGGGGCGAAAACTCTCAAGGATCTTACCGCTGTTGAGAT
CCAGTTCGATGTAACCCACTCGTGCACCCAACTGATCTTCAGCATCTTTTACTTTCACCAGCGTTTCTGG
GTGAGCAAAAACAGGAAGGCAAAATGCCGCAAAAAAGGGAATAAGGGCGACACGGAAATGTTGAATACTC
ATACTCTTCCTTTTTCAATATTATTGAAGCATTTATCAGGGTTATTGTCTCATGAGCGGATACATATTTG
AATGTATTTAGAAAAATAAACAAATAGGGGTTCCGCGCACATTTCCCCGAAAAGTGCCACCTAAATTGTA
AGCGTTAATATTTTGTTAAAATTCGCGTTAAATTTTTGTTAAATCAGCTCATTTTTTAACCAATAGGCCG
AAATCGGCAAAATCCCTTATAAATCAAAAGAATAGACCGAGATAGGGT
[37 nt withheld, positions 7539-7575]
AAAGAACGTGGACTCCAACGTCAAAGG
[49 nt withheld, positions 7603-7651]
T
[91 nt withheld, positions 7653-7743]
G
[124 nt withheld, positions 7745-7868]
CCCATTCGCCATTCAGGCTGCGCAACTGTTGGGAAGGGCGATCGGTGCGGGCCTCTTCGCTATTACGCCA
GCTGGCGAAAGGGGGATGTGCTGCAAGGCGATTAAGTTGGGTAACGCCAGGGTTTTCCCAGTCACGACGT
TGTAAAACGACGGCCAGTGAATTGTAATACGACTCACTATAGGGCGAATTGGGTACCTTAACCCTAGAAA
GATAGTCTGCGTAAAATTGACGCATGCATTCTTGAAATATTGCTCTCTCTTTCTAAATAGCGCGAATCCG
TCGCTGTGCATTTAGGACATCTCAGTCGCCGCTTGGAGCTCCCGTGAGGCGTGCTTGTCAATGCGGTAAG
TGTCACTGATTTTGAACTATAACGACCGCGTGAGTCAAAATGACGCATGATTATCTTTTACGTGACTTTT
AAGATTTAACTCATACGATAATTATATTGTTATTTCATGTTCTACTTACGTGATAACTTATTATATATAT
ATTTTCTTGTTATAGATATCTCCCCAGCATGCCTGCTATTGTCTTCCCAATCCTCCCCCTTGCTGTCCTG
CCCCACCCCACCCCCCAGAATAGAATGACACCTACTCAGACAATGCGATGCAATTTCCTCATTTTATTAG
GAAAGGACAGTGGGAGTGGCACCTTCCAGGGTCAAGGAAGGCACGGGGGAGGGGCAAACAACAGATGGCT
GGCAACTAGAAGGCACAGATCGTCGAGACCGGTAGCATCACCACTTTGTACAAGAAAGCTGGGTCGGCGC
GCCCACCCTTCTAGATACAATCCCTGGCTATGGGGAGGTGAGGTGCATAGCGGTGCTTGTCGGGAGGTGG
GGGCTGCCAATAGTCCATGTCTGACCCGGCCGGGCTGGCGGGCGATAAAGTGCAGCTGTAGGGGGAGGTG
GAATTGGAGGACACGGAGGAGGACGGCGCGGGGCTGTTGGTGCAACTCCACGTGGAGGCGGGCGAGGGGC
TGTCTCCGCTGCTGCTCAGGGCGGCGCTGGCGCCTCCCGGGCTCAGCAACACTGCCTCGGAGAAGAGCGC
CCCCGGCAGGCCCCCGCCGCCGCCCCCGCAGTGATCCGCCAGGCGCAGGGTCTCGGTGAGTGCCCAGATG
TAGTTGTGGGCGAAGCGCAGGGTCTCGATCTTGGTGAGCTTGGCGTCCTCGGGGAACGTGGGGAGCACCT
CGCGCAGCGCGTCCAGTGCCGCGTTGAGGTTGTGCATGCGGTTTCGCTCGCGGTTGTTGGCCTTCAGTCT
ACGGGTCTTCTTGATGCGCTGCACCGTCTCGGCCGTCTTGGCGCCTCGGGAGACGGCCCGCGCCCGGGAA
GGGCGCCGTTTGCAATCGTGTACCAGACCCAGCAGCCGTGCGGGCCGGCAGCCCTCCGCACCCGCAGCCA
CGCCGCCCCGCGCCCCCTGCCCGGCCTCAGCCCCGCGCTGCCGACGCGCCCCACCTGACGCGCCCGGCTC
CTCCTCCTCTTCTTCGTCGGCGCTGGATGACAGCGGGGTCAGGGCCGCCAAGGCGGGGGAGGCCGATCCG
AGCAGCACTAACACGTCCTCTTCCTCCTTCAACTCCAAGGTCTCGGATTTGACGAACATGGTGAAGGGGG
CGGCCGCGGAGCCTGCTTTTTTGTACAAACTTGTGATGCTAGCGGCGATCTGACGGTTCACTAAACGAGC
TCTGCTTATATA
Features (pLannotate 1.2.2; 25 found; start..end, strand, type, name):
    313..1475    +  promoter       EF-1α promoter: strong constitutive promoter for human elongation factor EF-1α
   1494..2441    +  CDS            iRFP713: iRFP713 is a basic (constitutively fluorescent) near ir fluorescent protein published in 2011, derived from Rhodopseudomonas palustris. It has low acid sensitivity. It requires the cofactor biliverdin for fluorescence.
   2502..3098    +  CDS            PuroR (fragment): puromycin N-acetyltransferase; pac from Streptomyces; confers resistance to puromycin
   3099..3155    +  CDS            P2A: 2A peptide from porcine teschovirus-1 polyprotein Eukaryotic ribosomes fail to insert a peptide bond between the Gly and Pro residues, yielding separate polypeptides.
   3156..3902    +  CDS            rtTA-Advanced: improved tetracycline-controlled transactivator In the Tet-On® system, rtTA-Advanced binds to the Tet-responsive element and stimulates transcription only in the presence of tetracycline or doxycycline.
   3952..4540    +  misc_feature   WPRE: woodchuck hepatitis virus posttranscriptional regulatory element
   4552..4710    +  CDS            nef (fragment): NEF_HV1Z2 - Experimental evidence at protein level: Swiss-Prot protein existence level 1. Extracellular Nef protein targets CD4(+) T-lymphocytes for apoptosis by interacting with CXCR4 surface receptors. From Human immunodeficiency virus type 1 group M subtype D (isolate Z2/CDC-Z34) (HIV-1).
   4719..4803    +  CDS            large T antigen (fragment): large T antigen from SV40 (simian virus 40)
   4826..4947    +  polyA_signal   SV40 poly(A) signal: SV40 polyadenylation signal
   5222..5240    -  promoter       T3 promoter: promoter for bacteriophage T3 RNA polymerase
   5285..5301    -  protein_bind   lac operator: The lac repressor binds to the lac operator to inhibit transcription in E. coli. This inhibition can be relieved by adding lactose or isopropyl-β-D-thiogalactopyranoside (IPTG). lac repressor encoded by lacI
   5309..5339    -  promoter       lac promoter: promoter for the E. coli lac operon
   5354..5375    -  protein_bind   CAP binding site: CAP binding activates transcription in the presence of cAMP. E. coli catabolite activator protein
   5388..5480    -  CDS            lacI (fragment): lac repressor; lacI; The lac repressor binds to the lac operator to inhibit transcription in E. coli. This inhibition can be relieved by adding lactose or isopropyl-β-D-thiogalactopyranoside (IPTG).
   5663..6251    -  rep_origin     ori: high-copy-number ColE1/pMB1/pBR322/pUC origin of replication
   6422..7282    -  CDS            AmpR: β-lactamase; bla; confers resistance to ampicillin, carbenicillin, and related antibiotics
   7283..7387    -  promoter       AmpR promoter: bla
   7440..7868    -  rep_origin     f1 ori (sequence partly withheld): f1 bacteriophage origin of replication; arrow indicates direction of (+) strand synthesis
   7873..8030    -  CDS            lacZα (fragment): LacZα fragment of β-galactosidase; lacZ fragment
   8033..8051    +  promoter       T7 promoter: promoter for bacteriophage T7 RNA polymerase
   8379..8586    -  polyA_signal   bGH poly(A) signal: bovine growth hormone polyadenylation signal
   8608..8632    +  protein_bind   attB2: mutant version of attB; recombination site for the Gateway® BP reaction BP Clonase™
   8652..9467    -  CDS            NEUROG2: NGN2_HUMAN - Also known as ATOH4, BHLHA8, NGN2. Experimental evidence at protein level: Swiss-Prot protein existence level 1. Transcriptional regulator. Involved in neuronal differentiation. Activates transcription by binding to the E box (5'- CANNTG-3'). From Homo sapiens (Human).
   9488..9512    -  protein_bind   attB1: mutant version of attB; recombination site for the Gateway® BP reaction BP Clonase™
   9522..276     -  promoter       tight TRE promoter (across the origin): Tet-responsive promoter PTight, consisting of seven tet operator sequences followed by the minimal CMV promoter
