[The description below was written by a language model from this plasmid's Addgene catalogue record and pLannotate feature annotations shown in this document.]
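Description:
pPB-tetpA-hNEUROG2-iRPT is a 9.6 kb mammalian expression plasmid built on the pPB-MCSfw-pA backbone, designed as an all-in-one doxycycline-inducible system for human NEUROG2. The "pPB" naming suggests a piggyBac transposon vector, but no transposon terminal repeats appear in the feature table, so this cannot be confirmed from the annotation. In bacteria it is maintained at high copy through a ColE1/pUC-type origin with ampicillin resistance. An f1 origin, lac promoter/lacZα remnants and T3/T7 promoters are carried over from the cloning backbone.

Two divergently oriented expression units sit back to back. On the forward strand, the constitutive EF-1α promoter drives a single open reading frame encoding the near-infrared fluorescent protein iRFP713 (which needs biliverdin as a cofactor), puromycin N-acetyltransferase and the reverse tetracycline transactivator rtTAM2 (annotated as rtTA-Advanced). A P2A peptide separates PuroR from the transactivator. The short gap between iRFP713 and PuroR is unannotated, so the linking element there is not stated. This "iRPT" cassette is followed by a WPRE to enhance transcript expression and an SV40 polyadenylation signal, with small nef and large T antigen fragments that look like cloning remnants. On the reverse strand, a tight TRE promoter (seven tet operators plus a minimal CMV promoter) drives the human NEUROG2 coding sequence, which is flanked by attB1/attB2 sites indicating Gateway insertion and terminated by a bGH polyadenylation signal.

Cells carrying the construct can be selected with puromycin and tracked by iRFP713 fluorescence. Adding doxycycline lets the transactivator bind the TRE and switch on NEUROG2, a proneural bHLH transcription factor. The associated work concerns neural differentiation of common marmoset ESCs and iPSCs.
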