Addgene plasmid #140764: pPB-tetpA-hNEUROG2-iRPT
Purpose: Expresses iRFP713, PuroR and rtTAM2 in mammalian cells, with TRE-hNEUROG2
Depositing lab: Hideyuki Okano. Depositing organization: Keio University. Publication: Evaluating the efficacy of small molecules for neural differentiation of common marmoset ESCs and iPSCs. Yoshimatsu S, Nakamura M, Nakajima M, Nemoto A, Sato T, Sasaki E, Shiozawa S, Okano H. Neurosci Res. 2019 Oct 3. pii: S0168-0102(19)30262-7. doi: 10.1016/j.neures.2019.09.005. PubMed 31586586.
Backbone
  Vector backbone: pPB-MCSfw-pA
  Total vector size (bp): 9558
  Vector type: Mammalian Expression
  Selectable markers: Puromycin
Growth in bacteria
  Bacterial resistance: Ampicillin, 100 μg/mL
  Growth temperature: 37°C
  Growth strain: NEB Stable
  Copy number: High Copy
Gene/Insert 1
  Gene/Insert name: iRFP713
  Species: Rhodopseudomonas palustris
  Insert size (bp): 948
Gene/Insert 2
  Gene/Insert name: PuroR (alt name: Puromycin N-acetyl transferase)
  Species: Streptomyces alboniger
  Insert size (bp): 597
Gene/Insert 3
  Gene/Insert name: rtTAM2
  Insert size (bp): 747
Gene/Insert 4
  Gene/Insert name: NEUROG2
  Species: H. sapiens (human)
  Insert size (bp): 819
  GenBank ID: NM_024019.4
  Entrez Gene: NEUROG2 (a.k.a. Atoh4, Math4A, NGN2, bHLHa8, ngn-2)
Terms and licenses: Academic/Nonprofit Terms; Industry Terms: Not Available to Industry
How to cite: pPB-tetpA-hNEUROG2-iRPT was a gift from Hideyuki Okano (Addgene plasmid # 140764 ; http://n2t.net/addgene:140764 ; RRID:Addgene_140764)
